>Addgene plasmid #29492 | pJ158 | addgene partial sequence | sequence record 34923 | 29492 with rrnB-T1-term-R
CTACTCTCGCATGGGGAGACCCCACACTACCATCGGCGCTACGGCGGTTTCACTTCTGAGTTCGGCATGG
GGTCAGGTGGGACCACCGCGCTACTGCCGCCAGGCAAATTCTGTTTTATCAGCCTAGGCCCTTTCGTCTT
CAAGAATTATCATGTTTGACAGCTTATCATCGAATAGCTTTAATGCGGTAGTTTATCACAGTTAAATTGC
TAACGCAGTCAGGAGTATTGATTATGACTATGATTACAACGCCCGGGCAGGAATTCGATTTAGTCATCTT
CTCCAGAGAGCAGCAGAAGAGCTTTCTTATAGTCCCCAGATGTATCTCCCTTAATCATGGAATAAAGAGA
GGTGGCAAAATTCTTCCTAAACTCCTTCCTGATGTTAAACAGATCAATCTCACTCCTGGAAACCATGACT
CTGATGAGGGTATGATCATCTGTCCCAGCTCCCTTCATAGCATAATAGAGGGTCTCTGCAAGGTAGGCAG
GTATACTTCGAATAGATTTCACAACAGCAAGGAGTAGTTGCTCTAAATTGCCAGAAGTCTCGCGGTCAAT
GGTTTCCTCAATTTGAAATCCTGATATAGTCATGTACTTGTCAAACACCTTTCTCAAATGAGACACACTT
CGTGTTCCAAAGATGGTGATAAACTTTTCTTCATCTGTCCCCCATTTAAGTTCTCCAGCCTGAAATAAAG
CCTGAGCATCTTGTTCAACTTGAGCTTCATCAATTCCAGCATCAGGGTCTCTGTTAGCCTGAAGGAGAAC
CACCAACATCCGCTGGTAGTACCCTGAAGTGTCCCCCACCACGTCATCTTCCAGGCTTGAGCCATATTCT
TCTTCATAAACTTGTTTGATGGGCTCTCAGTTCTTCAGGTGTCCTTGAA
