>Addgene plasmid #29492 | pJ158 | addgene partial sequence | sequence record 34924 | 29492 with M13puc-Fwd
TGATGGCTGCAGAATAATTTTGTTTACTTTAAGAAGGAGATATAGATATGGCGGGTGGTTGTGGTCACGC
ACAGGTTCTCAGAGGCACTGTGACTGACTTCCCTGGATTTGATGAGCGGGCTGATGCAGAAACTCTTCGG
AAGGCTATGAAAGGCTTGGGCACAGATGAGGAGAGCATCCTGACTCTGTTGACATCCCGAAGTAATGCTC
AGCGCCAGGAAATCTCTGCAGCTTTTAAGACTCTGTTTGGCAGGGATCTTCTGGATGACCTGAAATCAGA
ACTAACTGGAAAATTTGAAAAATTAATTGTGGCTCTGATGAAACCCTCTCGGCTTTATGATGCTTATGAA
CTGAAACATGCCTTGAAGGGAGCTGGAACAAATGAAAAAGTACTGACAGAAATTATTGCTTCAAGGACAC
CTGAAGAACTGAGAGCCATCAAACAAGTTTATGAAGAAGAATATGGCTCAAGCCTGGAAGATGACGTGGT
GGGGGACACTTCAGGGTACTACCAGCGGATGTTGGTGGTTCTCCTTCAGGCTAACAGAGACCCTGATGCT
GGAATTGATGAAGCTCAAGTTGAACAAGATGCTCAGGCTTTATTTCAGGCTGGAGAACTTAAATGGGGGA
CAGATGAAGAAAAGTTTATCACCATCTTTGGAACACGAAGTGTGTCTCATTTGAGAAAGGTGTTTGACAA
GTACATGACTATATCAGGATTTCAAATTGAGGAAACCATTGACCGCGAGACTTCTGGCAATTTACAGCAA
CTACTCCTTGCTGTTGTGAAATCTATTCGAAGTATACCTGCCTACCTTGCAGAGACCCTCTATTATGCTA
TGAAGGGAGCTGGGACAGATGATCATACCCTCATCAGAGTCATGGT
