[The description below was written by a language model from this plasmid's Addgene catalogue record.]
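Description:
pJ158 is a bacterial expression plasmid built on the Novagen pETBlue-1 backbone (about 4.5 kb without insert) and carrying a roughly 980 bp human ANXA5 insert that encodes a modified annexin V called annexin V-128. It is a high-copy plasmid selected with ampicillin. The record also lists chloramphenicol in connection with pLacI. This is the separate helper plasmid carried by pETBlue expression hosts to supply lac repressor, not a marker on pJ158 itself. The insert was placed in the EcoRV site, which was destroyed at both junctions. The use of a T7 promoter sequencing primer fits the T7-driven expression typical of this vector family, although the record includes no feature table showing the regulatory elements.

In the encoded protein, the wild-type initiator methionine is removed and replaced by a short N-terminal extension, (Met)-Ala-Gly-Gly-Cys-Gly-His. The native Cys316 is changed to serine, so the cysteine in the added tag is presumably the only one left in the protein. The record does not say what the tag is for, though a single N-terminal cysteine in a short peptide of this kind is commonly used for site-specific labelling or metal chelation. This construct also carries a Glu234Gln substitution.

The associated publication concerns the essential role of B-helix calcium-binding sites in annexin V binding to membranes. This suggests that pJ158 belongs to a set of point mutants used to produce recombinant protein in E. coli and test how individual calcium-coordinating residues contribute to membrane binding. The record does not explicitly assign Glu234 to a particular site.
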