Addgene plasmid #29492: pJ158
Depositing lab: Jonathan Tait. Depositing organization: University of Washington. Publication: Essential role of B-helix calcium binding sites in annexin V-membrane binding. Jin M, Smith C, Hsieh HY, Gibson DF, Tait JF. J Biol Chem 2004; 279:40351-57. 10.1074/jbc.M405846200 PubMed 15280367.
Backbone
  Vector backbone: pETBlue 1
  Backbone manufacturer: Novagen
  Backbone size w/o insert (bp): 4457
  Vector type: Bacterial Expression
  Selectable markers: Chloramphenicol for pLacI
Growth in bacteria
  Bacterial resistance: Ampicillin, 100 μg/mL
  Growth temperature: 37°C
  Growth strain: DH5alpha
  Copy number: High Copy
Gene/Insert
  Gene/Insert name: annexin V-128 (alt names: Annexin A5-128; Annexin V)
  Species: H. sapiens (human)
  Insert size (bp): 980
  Mutation: Deletion of the initiator Met at position 1 of wild-type annexin V and a point mutation changing Cys 316 to Ser. Glu234Gln (cag)
  GenBank ID: NM_001154
  Entrez Gene: ANXA5 (a.k.a. ANX5, CPB-I, ENX2, HEL-S-7, PP4, RPRGL3, VAC-alph)
  Tag / fusion protein: (Met)-Ala-Gly-Gly-Cys-Gly-His (N terminal on insert)
  Cloning method: Restriction Enzyme; 5′ cloning site Eco RV (destroyed during cloning); 3′ cloning site Eco RV (destroyed during cloning)
  Sequencing primers: 5′ T7 promoter; 3′ pETBlueDOWN primer #70603-3
Terms and licenses: Academic/Nonprofit Terms; Industry Terms: Not Available to Industry
How to cite: pJ158 was a gift from Jonathan Tait (Addgene plasmid # 29492 ; http://n2t.net/addgene:29492 ; RRID:Addgene_29492)
